Addgene plasmid #104395: pcDNA3.1 HA-YY1
Purpose: HA-YY1
Depositing lab: Richard Young. Depositing organization: Whitehead Institute for Biomedical Research. Publication: YY1 Is a Structural Regulator of Enhancer-Promoter Loops. Weintraub AS, Li CH, Zamudio AV, Sigova AA, Hannett NM, Day DS, Abraham BJ, Cohen MA, Nabet B, Buckley DL, Guo YE, Hnisz D, Jaenisch R, Bradner JE, Gray NS, Young RA. Cell. 2017 Dec 14;171(7):1573-1588.e28. doi: 10.1016/j.cell.2017.11.008. Epub 2017 Dec 7. PubMed 29224777.
Backbone
  Vector backbone: pcDNA3.1
  Backbone size w/o insert (bp): 5800
  Total vector size (bp): 6700
  Modifications to backbone: Added HA tag
  Vector type: Mammalian Expression
Growth in bacteria
  Bacterial resistance: Ampicillin, 100 μg/mL
  Growth temperature: 37°C
  Growth strain: DH5alpha
  Copy number: Unknown
Gene/Insert
  Gene/Insert name: YY1
  Species: H. sapiens (human)
  Insert size (bp): 1200
  GenBank ID: NM_003403
  Entrez Gene: YY1 (a.k.a. DELTA, GADEVS, INO80S, NF-E1, UCRBP, YIN-YANG-1)
  Promoter: CMV
  Tag / fusion protein: HA (N terminal on insert)
  Cloning method: Restriction Enzyme; 5′ cloning site EcoRI (not destroyed); 3′ cloning site EcoRV (not destroyed)
  Sequencing primers: 5′ T7_prom; 3′ BGH_rev
Resource information
  A portion of this plasmid was derived from a plasmid made by: Yang Shi
Terms and licenses: Academic/Nonprofit Terms; Industry Terms: Not Available to Industry
How to cite: pcDNA3.1 HA-YY1 was a gift from Richard Young (Addgene plasmid # 104395 ; http://n2t.net/addgene:104395 ; RRID:Addgene_104395)
