[The description below was written by a language model from this plasmid's Addgene catalogue record and pLannotate feature annotations shown in this document.]
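Description:
pcDNA3.1 HA-YY1 is a mammalian expression plasmid of about 6.7 kb, built on the pcDNA3.1 backbone, that drives expression of human YY1 (Yin Yang 1) carrying an N-terminal HA epitope tag. It is propagated in E. coli through a high-copy ColE1/pUC-type origin and selected with ampicillin via the β-lactamase gene. An f1 origin is also present, which permits single-stranded DNA production. For selection in mammalian cells, the backbone carries a neomycin phosphotransferase cassette under the SV40 enhancer/early promoter, terminated by an SV40 polyadenylation signal, which would allow G418 selection of stable transfectants.

The expression cassette consists of the CMV immediate-early enhancer and promoter, followed by a T7 promoter, the HA tag sequence, the roughly 1.2 kb YY1 coding sequence cloned between EcoRI and EcoRV sites, and the bovine growth hormone polyadenylation signal. The catalogue entry simply lists "HA", but the feature tables of both the depositor and the sequencing-verified records annotate three adjacent HA-matching segments immediately upstream of YY1, suggesting a triple HA tag. The T7 promoter, and an SP6 promoter on the opposite strand downstream of the insert, could support in vitro transcription. The short HIV-1 LTR, ble, lacI and lac promoter/operator hits are fragments of backbone sequence rather than functional modules.

The two sequence records differ slightly in length but share the same feature layout. The stated purpose is only "HA-YY1"; the plasmid is associated with work on YY1 as a structural regulator of enhancer–promoter loops. The tag would allow the expressed protein to be detected or immunoprecipitated with anti-HA antibodies.
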