Features (pLannotate 1.2.2; 24 found; start..end, strand, type, name):
     36..80      -  misc_feature   bom (fragment): basis of mobility region from pBR322
    235..614     +  enhancer       CMV enhancer: human cytomegalovirus immediate early enhancer
    615..818     +  promoter       CMV promoter: human cytomegalovirus (CMV) immediate early promoter
    814..847     +  LTR            5' LTR (truncated) (fragment): truncated 5' long terminal repeat (LTR) from HIV-1
    863..881     +  promoter       T7 promoter: promoter for bacteriophage T7 RNA polymerase
    932..958     +  CDS            3xHA (fragment): three tandem HA epitope tags
    962..988     +  CDS            3xHA (fragment): three tandem HA epitope tags
    992..1018    +  CDS            3xHA (fragment): three tandem HA epitope tags
   1040..2281    +  CDS            YY1: TYY1_HUMAN - Also known as INO80S. Experimental evidence at protein level: Swiss-Prot protein existence level 1. Proposed core component of the chromatin remodeling INO80 complex which is involved in transcriptional regulation, DNA replication and probably DNA repair; proposed to target the INO80 complex to YY1-responsive elements. From Homo sapiens (Human).
   2335..2353    -  promoter       SP6 promoter: promoter for bacteriophage SP6 RNA polymerase
   2379..2603    +  polyA_signal   bGH poly(A) signal: bovine growth hormone polyadenylation signal
   2607..2628    +  promoter       SV40 promoter (fragment): SV40 enhancer and early promoter
   2649..3077    +  rep_origin     f1 ori (sequence partly withheld): f1 bacteriophage origin of replication; arrow indicates direction of (+) strand synthesis
   3091..3421    +  promoter       SV40 promoter: SV40 enhancer and early promoter
   3488..4279    +  CDS            neo: KKA2_KLEPN - Also known as kan, nptII. Experimental evidence at protein level: Swiss-Prot protein existence level 1. Resistance to kanamycin, neomycin, paromomycin, ribostamycin, butirosin and gentamicin B. From Klebsiella pneumoniae.
   4303..4461    +  CDS            ble (fragment): BLE_KLEPN - Experimental evidence at protein level: Swiss-Prot protein existence level 1. Binding protein with a strong affinity to the bleomycin family of antibiotics. Binds to CL990; an antimitotic-antibiotic compound. From Klebsiella pneumoniae.
   4456..4577    +  polyA_signal   SV40 poly(A) signal: SV40 polyadenylation signal
   4650..4666    -  protein_bind   lac operator: The lac repressor binds to the lac operator to inhibit transcription in E. coli. This inhibition can be relieved by adding lactose or isopropyl-β-D-thiogalactopyranoside (IPTG). lac repressor encoded by lacI
   4674..4704    -  promoter       lac promoter: promoter for the E. coli lac operon
   4719..4740    -  protein_bind   CAP binding site: CAP binding activates transcription in the presence of cAMP. E. coli catabolite activator protein
   4753..4845    -  CDS            lacI (fragment): lac repressor; lacI; The lac repressor binds to the lac operator to inhibit transcription in E. coli. This inhibition can be relieved by adding lactose or isopropyl-β-D-thiogalactopyranoside (IPTG).
   5028..5616    -  rep_origin     ori: high-copy-number ColE1/pMB1/pBR322/pUC origin of replication
   5787..6647    -  CDS            AmpR: β-lactamase; bla; confers resistance to ampicillin, carbenicillin, and related antibiotics
   6648..6752    -  promoter       AmpR promoter: bla
>Addgene plasmid #104395 | pcDNA3.1 HA-YY1 | depositor full sequence | sequence record 197838 | pcDNA3.1 HA-YY1 sequence 6783 bps
GACGGATCGGGAGATCTCCCGATCCCCTATGGTCGACTCTCAGTACAATCTGCTCTGATGCCGCATAGTT
AAGCCAGTATCTGCTCCCTGCTTGTGTGTTGGAGGTCGCTGAGTAGTGCGCGAGCAAAATTTAAGCTACA
ACAAGGCAAGGCTTGACCGACAATTGCATGAAGAATCTGCTTAGGGTTAGGCGTTTTGCGCTGCTTCGCG
ATGTACGGGCCAGATATACGCGTTGACATTGATTATTGACTAGTTATTAATAGTAATCAATTACGGGGTC
ATTAGTTCATAGCCCATATATGGAGTTCCGCGTTACATAACTTACGGTAAATGGCCCGCCTGGCTGACCG
CCCAACGACCCCCGCCCATTGACGTCAATAATGACGTATGTTCCCATAGTAACGCCAATAGGGACTTTCC
ATTGACGTCAATGGGTGGACTATTTACGGTAAACTGCCCACTTGGCAGTACATCAAGTGTATCATATGCC
AAGTACGCCCCCTATTGACGTCAATGACGGTAAATGGCCCGCCTGGCATTATGCCCAGTACATGACCTTA
TGGGACTTTCCTACTTGGCAGTACATCTACGTATTAGTCATCGCTATTACCATGGTGATGCGGTTTTGGC
AGTACATCAATGGGCGTGGATAGCGGTTTGACTCACGGGGATTTCCAAGTCTCCACCCCATTGACGTCAA
TGGGAGTTTGTTTTGGCACCAAAATCAACGGGACTTTCCAAAATGTCGTAACAACTCCGCCCCATTGACG
CAAATGGGCGGTAGGCGTGTACGGTGGGAGGTCTATATAAGCAGAGCTCTCTGGCTAACTAGAGAACCCA
CTGCTTACTGGCTTATCGAAATTAATACGACTCACTATAGGGAGACCCAAGCTTGGTACCGAGCTCGGAT
CCGCCACCATGGGCCACCATGTACCCATACGATGTTCCAGATTACGCTGGGTACCCATACGATGTTCCAG
ATTACGCTGGGTACCCATACGATGTTCCAGATTACGCTGGGGGCGGTGGAGGTGAATTCATGGCCTCGGG
CGACACCCTCTACATCGCCACGGACGGCTCGGAGATGCCGGCCGAGATCGTGGAGCTGCACGAGATCGAG
GTGGAGACCATCCCGGTGGAGACCATCGAGACCACAGTGGTGGGCGAGGAGGAGGAGGAGGACGACGACG
ACGAGGACGGCGGCGGTGGCGACCACGGCGGCGGGGGCGGCCACGGGCACGCCGGCCACCACCACCACCA
CCATCACCACCACCACCACCCGCCCATGATCGCTCTGCAGCCGCTGGTCACCGACGACCCGACCCAGGTG
CACCACCACCAGGAGGTGATCCTGGTGCAGACGCGCGAGGAGGTGGTGGGCGGCGACGACTCGGACGGGC
TGCGCGCCGAGGACGGCTTCGAGGATCAGATTCTCATCCCGGTGCCCGCGCCGGCCGGCGGCGACGACGA
CTACATTGAACAAACGCTGGTCACCGTGGCGGCGGCCGGCAAGAGCGGCGGCGGCGGCTCGTCGTCGTCG
GGAGGCGGCCGCGTCAAGAAGGGCGGCGGCAAGAAGAGCGGCAAGAAGAGTTACCTCAGCGGCGGGGCCG
GCGCGGCGGGCGGCGGCGGCGCCGACCCGGGCAACAAGAAGTGGGAGCAGAAGCAGGTGCAGATCAAGAC
CCTGGAGGGCGAGTTCTCGGTCACCATGTGGTCCTCAGATGAAAAAAAAGATATTGACCATGAGACAGTG
GTTGAAGAACAGATCATTGGAGAGAACTCACCTCCTGATTATTCAGAATATATGACAGGAAAGAAACTTC
CTCCTGGAGGAATACCTGGCATTGACCTCTCAGATCCCAAACAACTGGCAGAATTTGCTAGAATGAAGCC
AAGAAAAATTAAAGAAGATGATGCTCCAAGAACAATAGCTTGCCCTCATAAAGGCTGCACAAAGATGTTC
AGGGATAACTCGGCCATGAGAAAACATCTGCACACCCACGGTCCCAGAGTCCACGTCTGTGCAGAATGTG
GCAAAGCTTTTGTTGAGAGTTCAAAACTAAAACGACACCAACTGGTTCATACTGGAGAGAAGCCCTTTCA
GTGCACGTTCGAAGGCTGTGGGAAACGCTTTTCACTGGACTTCAATTTGCGCACACATGTGCGAATCCAT
ACCGGAGACAGGCCCTATGTGTGCCCCTTCGATGGTTGTAATAAGAAGTTTGCTCAGTCAACTAACCTGA
AATCTCACATCTTAACACATGCTAAGGCCAAAAACAACCAGTGAGATATCCATCACACTGGCGGCCGCTC
GAGCATGCATCTAGAGGGCCCTATTCTATAGTGTCACCTAAATGCTAGAGCTCGCTGATCAGCCTCGACT
GTGCCTTCTAGTTGCCAGCCATCTGTTGTTTGCCCCTCCCCCGTGCCTTCCTTGACCCTGGAAGGTGCCA
CTCCCACTGTCCTTTCCTAATAAAATGAGGAAATTGCATCGCATTGTCTGAGTAGGTGTCATTCTATTCT
GGGGGGTGGGGTGGGGCAGGACAGCAAGGGGGAGGATTGGGAAGACAATAGCAGGCATGCTGGGGATGCG
GTGGGCTCTATGGCTTCTGAGGCGGAAAGAACCAGCTGGGGCTCTAGGGGGTATCCCC
[124 nt withheld, positions 2649-2772]
C
[32 nt withheld, positions 2774-2805]
CA
[57 nt withheld, positions 2808-2864]
A
[49 nt withheld, positions 2866-2914]
CCTTTGACGTTGGAGTCCACGTTCTTT
[37 nt withheld, positions 2942-2978]
ACCCTATCTCGGTCTATTCTTTTGATTTATAAGGGATTTTGGGGATTTCGGCCTATTGGTTAAAAAATGA
GCTGATTTAACAAAAATTTAACGCGAATTAATTCTGTGGAATGTGTGTCAGTTAGGGTGTGGAAAGTCCC
CAGGCTCCCCAGGCAGGCAGAAGTATGCAAAGCATGCATCTCAATTAGTCAGCAACCAGGTGTGGAAAGT
CCCCAGGCTCCCCAGCAGGCAGAAGTATGCAAAGCATGCATCTCAATTAGTCAGCAACCATAGTCCCGCC
CCTAACTCCGCCCATCCCGCCCCTAACTCCGCCCAGTTCCGCCCATTCTCCGCCCCATGGCTGACTAATT
TTTTTTATTTATGCAGAGGCCGAGGCCGCCTCTGCCTCTGAGCTATTCCAGAAGTAGTGAGGAGGCTTTT
TTGGAGGCCTAGGCTTTTGCAAAAAGCTCCCGGGAGCTTGTATATCCATTTTCGGATCTGATCAAGAGAC
AGGATGAGGATCGTTTCGCATGATTGAACAAGATGGATTGCACGCAGGTTCTCCGGCCGCTTGGGTGGAG
AGGCTATTCGGCTATGACTGGGCACAACAGACAATCGGCTGCTCTGATGCCGCCGTGTTCCGGCTGTCAG
CGCAGGGGCGCCCGGTTCTTTTTGTCAAGACCGACCTGTCCGGTGCCCTGAATGAACTGCAGGACGAGGC
AGCGCGGCTATCGTGGCTGGCCACGACGGGCGTTCCTTGCGCAGCTGTGCTCGACGTTGTCACTGAAGCG
GGAAGGGACTGGCTGCTATTGGGCGAAGTGCCGGGGCAGGATCTCCTGTCATCTCACCTTGCTCCTGCCG
AGAAAGTATCCATCATGGCTGATGCAATGCGGCGGCTGCATACGCTTGATCCGGCTACCTGCCCATTCGA
CCACCAAGCGAAACATCGCATCGAGCGAGCACGTACTCGGATGGAAGCCGGTCTTGTCGATCAGGATGAT
CTGGACGAAGAGCATCAGGGGCTCGCGCCAGCCGAACTGTTCGCCAGGCTCAAGGCGCGCATGCCCGACG
GCGAGGATCTCGTCGTGACCCATGGCGATGCCTGCTTGCCGAATATCATGGTGGAAAATGGCCGCTTTTC
TGGATTCATCGACTGTGGCCGGCTGGGTGTGGCGGACCGCTATCAGGACATAGCGTTGGCTACCCGTGAT
ATTGCTGAAGAGCTTGGCGGCGAATGGGCTGACCGCTTCCTCGTGCTTTACGGTATCGCCGCTCCCGATT
CGCAGCGCATCGCCTTCTATCGCCTTCTTGACGAGTTCTTCTGAGCGGGACTCTGGGGTTCGAAATGACC
GACCAAGCGACGCCCAACCTGCCATCACGAGATTTCGATTCCACCGCCGCCTTCTATGAAAGGTTGGGCT
TCGGAATCGTTTTCCGGGACGCCGGCTGGATGATCCTCCAGCGCGGGGATCTCATGCTGGAGTTCTTCGC
CCACCCCAACTTGTTTATTGCAGCTTATAATGGTTACAAATAAAGCAATAGCATCACAAATTTCACAAAT
AAAGCATTTTTTTCACTGCATTCTAGTTGTGGTTTGTCCAAACTCATCAATGTATCTTATCATGTCTGTA
TACCGTCGACCTCTAGCTAGAGCTTGGCGTAATCATGGTCATAGCTGTTTCCTGTGTGAAATTGTTATCC
GCTCACAATTCCACACAACATACGAGCCGGAAGCATAAAGTGTAAAGCCTGGGGTGCCTAATGAGTGAGC
TAACTCACATTAATTGCGTTGCGCTCACTGCCCGCTTTCCAGTCGGGAAACCTGTCGTGCCAGCTGCATT
AATGAATCGGCCAACGCGCGGGGAGAGGCGGTTTGCGTATTGGGCGCTCTTCCGCTTCCTCGCTCACTGA
CTCGCTGCGCTCGGTCGTTCGGCTGCGGCGAGCGGTATCAGCTCACTCAAAGGCGGTAATACGGTTATCC
ACAGAATCAGGGGATAACGCAGGAAAGAACATGTGAGCAAAAGGCCAGCAAAAGGCCAGGAACCGTAAAA
AGGCCGCGTTGCTGGCGTTTTTCCATAGGCTCCGCCCCCCTGACGAGCATCACAAAAATCGACGCTCAAG
TCAGAGGTGGCGAAACCCGACAGGACTATAAAGATACCAGGCGTTTCCCCCTGGAAGCTCCCTCGTGCGC
TCTCCTGTTCCGACCCTGCCGCTTACCGGATACCTGTCCGCCTTTCTCCCTTCGGGAAGCGTGGCGCTTT
CTCAATGCTCACGCTGTAGGTATCTCAGTTCGGTGTAGGTCGTTCGCTCCAAGCTGGGCTGTGTGCACGA
ACCCCCCGTTCAGCCCGACCGCTGCGCCTTATCCGGTAACTATCGTCTTGAGTCCAACCCGGTAAGACAC
GACTTATCGCCACTGGCAGCAGCCACTGGTAACAGGATTAGCAGAGCGAGGTATGTAGGCGGTGCTACAG
AGTTCTTGAAGTGGTGGCCTAACTACGGCTACACTAGAAGGACAGTATTTGGTATCTGCGCTCTGCTGAA
GCCAGTTACCTTCGGAAAAAGAGTTGGTAGCTCTTGATCCGGCAAACAAACCACCGCTGGTAGCGGTGGT
TTTTTTGTTTGCAAGCAGCAGATTACGCGCAGAAAAAAAGGATCTCAAGAAGATCCTTTGATCTTTTCTA
CGGGGTCTGACGCTCAGTGGAACGAAAACTCACGTTAAGGGATTTTGGTCATGAGATTATCAAAAAGGAT
CTTCACCTAGATCCTTTTAAATTAAAAATGAAGTTTTAAATCAATCTAAAGTATATATGAGTAAACTTGG
TCTGACAGTTACCAATGCTTAATCAGTGAGGCACCTATCTCAGCGATCTGTCTATTTCGTTCATCCATAG
TTGCCTGACTCCCCGTCGTGTAGATAACTACGATACGGGAGGGCTTACCATCTGGCCCCAGTGCTGCAAT
GATACCGCGAGACCCACGCTCACCGGCTCCAGATTTATCAGCAATAAACCAGCCAGCCGGAAGGGCCGAG
CGCAGAAGTGGTCCTGCAACTTTATCCGCCTCCATCCAGTCTATTAATTGTTGCCGGGAAGCTAGAGTAA
GTAGTTCGCCAGTTAATAGTTTGCGCAACGTTGTTGCCATTGCTACAGGCATCGTGGTGTCACGCTCGTC
GTTTGGTATGGCTTCATTCAGCTCCGGTTCCCAACGATCAAGGCGAGTTACATGATCCCCCATGTTGTGC
AAAAAAGCGGTTAGCTCCTTCGGTCCTCCGATCGTTGTCAGAAGTAAGTTGGCCGCAGTGTTATCACTCA
TGGTTATGGCAGCACTGCATAATTCTCTTACTGTCATGCCATCCGTAAGATGCTTTTCTGTGACTGGTGA
GTACTCAACCAAGTCATTCTGAGAATAGTGTATGCGGCGACCGAGTTGCTCTTGCCCGGCGTCAATACGG
GATAATACCGCGCCACATAGCAGAACTTTAAAAGTGCTCATCATTGGAAAACGTTCTTCGGGGCGAAAAC
TCTCAAGGATCTTACCGCTGTTGAGATCCAGTTCGATGTAACCCACTCGTGCACCCAACTGATCTTCAGC
ATCTTTTACTTTCACCAGCGTTTCTGGGTGAGCAAAAACAGGAAGGCAAAATGCCGCAAAAAAGGGAATA
AGGGCGACACGGAAATGTTGAATACTCATACTCTTCCTTTTTCAATATTATTGAAGCATTTATCAGGGTT
ATTGTCTCATGAGCGGATACATATTTGAATGTATTTAGAAAAATAAACAAATAGGGGTTCCGCGCACATT
TCCCCGAAAAGTGCCACCTGACGTC
