Features (pLannotate 1.2.2; 24 found; start..end, strand, type, name):
     41..93      -  misc_feature   bom (fragment): basis of mobility region from pBR322
    248..627     +  enhancer       CMV enhancer: human cytomegalovirus immediate early enhancer
    628..831     +  promoter       CMV promoter: human cytomegalovirus (CMV) immediate early promoter
    827..860     +  LTR            5' LTR (truncated) (fragment): truncated 5' long terminal repeat (LTR) from HIV-1
    876..894     +  promoter       T7 promoter: promoter for bacteriophage T7 RNA polymerase
    935..961     +  CDS            3xHA (fragment): three tandem HA epitope tags
    965..991     +  CDS            3xHA (fragment): three tandem HA epitope tags
    995..1021    +  CDS            3xHA (fragment): three tandem HA epitope tags
   1043..2284    +  CDS            YY1: TYY1_HUMAN - Also known as INO80S. Experimental evidence at protein level: Swiss-Prot protein existence level 1. Proposed core component of the chromatin remodeling INO80 complex which is involved in transcriptional regulation, DNA replication and probably DNA repair; proposed to target the INO80 complex to YY1-responsive elements. From Homo sapiens (Human).
   2315..2333    -  promoter       SP6 promoter: promoter for bacteriophage SP6 RNA polymerase
   2359..2583    +  polyA_signal   bGH poly(A) signal: bovine growth hormone polyadenylation signal
   2587..2608    +  promoter       SV40 promoter (fragment): SV40 enhancer and early promoter
   2629..3057    +  rep_origin     f1 ori (sequence partly withheld): f1 bacteriophage origin of replication; arrow indicates direction of (+) strand synthesis
   3071..3400    +  promoter       SV40 promoter: SV40 enhancer and early promoter
   3467..4258    +  CDS            neo: KKA2_KLEPN - Also known as kan, nptII. Experimental evidence at protein level: Swiss-Prot protein existence level 1. Resistance to kanamycin, neomycin, paromomycin, ribostamycin, butirosin and gentamicin B. From Klebsiella pneumoniae.
   4282..4440    +  CDS            ble (fragment): BLE_KLEPN - Experimental evidence at protein level: Swiss-Prot protein existence level 1. Binding protein with a strong affinity to the bleomycin family of antibiotics. Binds to CL990; an antimitotic-antibiotic compound. From Klebsiella pneumoniae.
   4435..4556    +  polyA_signal   SV40 poly(A) signal: SV40 polyadenylation signal
   4629..4645    -  protein_bind   lac operator: The lac repressor binds to the lac operator to inhibit transcription in E. coli. This inhibition can be relieved by adding lactose or isopropyl-β-D-thiogalactopyranoside (IPTG). lac repressor encoded by lacI
   4653..4683    -  promoter       lac promoter: promoter for the E. coli lac operon
   4698..4719    -  protein_bind   CAP binding site: CAP binding activates transcription in the presence of cAMP. E. coli catabolite activator protein
   4732..4824    -  CDS            lacI (fragment): lac repressor; lacI; The lac repressor binds to the lac operator to inhibit transcription in E. coli. This inhibition can be relieved by adding lactose or isopropyl-β-D-thiogalactopyranoside (IPTG).
   5007..5595    -  rep_origin     ori: high-copy-number ColE1/pMB1/pBR322/pUC origin of replication
   5766..6626    -  CDS            AmpR: β-lactamase; bla; confers resistance to ampicillin, carbenicillin, and related antibiotics
   6627..6731    -  promoter       AmpR promoter: bla
>Addgene plasmid #104395 | pcDNA3.1 HA-YY1 | addgene full sequence | sequence record 201405 | Addgene NGS Result
GCCACCTGACGTCGACGGATCGGGAGATCTCCCGATCCCCTATGGTGCACTCTCAGTACAATCTGCTCTG
ATGCCGCATAGTTAAGCCAGTATCTGCTCCCTGCTTGTGTGTTGGAGGTCGCTGAGTAGTGCGCGAGCAA
AATTTAAGCTACAACAAGGCAAGGCTTGACCGACAATTGCATGAAGAATCTGCTTAGGGTTAGGCGTTTT
GCGCTGCTTCGCGATGTACGGGCCAGATATACGCGTTGACATTGATTATTGACTAGTTATTAATAGTAAT
CAATTACGGGGTCATTAGTTCATAGCCCATATATGGAGTTCCGCGTTACATAACTTACGGTAAATGGCCC
GCCTGGCTGACCGCCCAACGACCCCCGCCCATTGACGTCAATAATGACGTATGTTCCCATAGTAACGCCA
ATAGGGACTTTCCATTGACGTCAATGGGTGGAGTATTTACGGTAAACTGCCCACTTGGCAGTACATCAAG
TGTATCATATGCCAAGTACGCCCCCTATTGACGTCAATGACGGTAAATGGCCCGCCTGGCATTATGCCCA
GTACATGACCTTATGGGACTTTCCTACTTGGCAGTACATCTACGTATTAGTCATCGCTATTACCATGGTG
ATGCGGTTTTGGCAGTACATCAATGGGCGTGGATAGCGGTTTGACTCACGGGGATTTCCAAGTCTCCACC
CCATTGACGTCAATGGGAGTTTGTTTTGGCACCAAAATCAACGGGACTTTCCAAAATGTCGTAACAACTC
CGCCCCATTGACGCAAATGGGCGGTAGGCGTGTACGGTGGGAGGTCTATATAAGCAGAGCTCTCTGGCTA
ACTAGAGAACCCACTGCTTACTGGCTTATCGAAATTAATACGACTCACTATAGGGAGACCCAAGCTTGGT
ACCGAGCTCGGATCCGCCACCATGTACCCATACGATGTTCCAGATTACGCTGGGTACCCATACGATGTTC
CAGATTACGCTGGGTACCCATACGATGTTCCAGATTACGCTGGGGGCGGTGGAGGTGAATTCATGGCCTC
GGGCGACACCCTCTACATCGCCACGGACGGCTCGGAGATGCCGGCCGAGATCGTGGAGCTGCACGAGATC
GAGGTGGAGACCATCCCGGTGGAGACCATCGAGACCACAGTGGTGGGCGAGGAGGAGGAGGAGGACGACG
ACGACGAGGACGGCGGCGGTGGCGACCACGGCGGCGGGGGCGGCCACGGGCACGCCGGCCACCACCACCA
CCACCATCACCACCACCACCACCCGCCCATGATCGCTCTGCAGCCGCTGGTCACCGACGACCCGACCCAG
GTGCACCACCACCAGGAGGTGATCCTGGTGCAGACGCGCGAGGAGGTGGTGGGCGGCGACGACTCGGACG
GGCTGCGCGCCGAGGACGGCTTCGAGGATCAGATTCTCATCCCGGTGCCCGCGCCGGCCGGCGGCGACGA
CGACTACATTGAACAAACGCTGGTCACCGTGGCGGCGGCCGGCAAGAGCGGCGGCGGCGGCTCGTCGTCG
TCGGGAGGCGGCCGCGTCAAGAAGGGCGGCGGCAAGAAGAGCGGCAAGAAGAGTTACCTCAGCGGCGGGG
CCGGCGCGGCGGGCGGCGGCGGCGCCGACCCGGGCAACAAGAAGTGGGAGCAGAAGCAGGTGCAGATCAA
GACCCTGGAGGGCGAGTTCTCGGTCACCATGTGGTCCTCAGATGAAAAAAAAGATATTGACCATGAGACA
GTGGTTGAAGAACAGATCATTGGAGAGAACTCACCTCCTGATTATTCAGAATATATGACAGGAAAGAAAC
TTCCTCCTGGAGGAATACCTGGCATTGACCTCTCAGATCCCAAACAACTGGCAGAATTTGCTAGAATGAA
GCCAAGAAAAATTAAAGAAGATGATGCTCCAAGAACAATAGCTTGCCCTCATAAAGGCTGCACAAAGATG
TTCAGGGATAACTCGGCCATGAGAAAACATCTGCACACCCACGGTCCCAGAGTCCACGTCTGTGCAGAAT
GTGGCAAAGCTTTTGTTGAGAGTTCAAAACTAAAACGACACCAACTGGTTCATACTGGAGAGAAGCCCTT
TCAGTGCACGTTCGAAGGCTGTGGGAAACGCTTTTCACTGGACTTCAATTTGCGCACACATGTGCGAATC
CATACCGGAGACAGGCCCTATGTGTGCCCCTTCGATGGTTGTAATAAGAAGTTTGCTCAGTCAACTAACC
TGAAATCTCACATCTTAACACATGCTAAGGCCAAAAACAACCAGTGACTCGAGCATGCATCTAGAGGGCC
CTATTCTATAGTGTCACCTAAATGCTAGAGCTCGCTGATCAGCCTCGACTGTGCCTTCTAGTTGCCAGCC
ATCTGTTGTTTGCCCCTCCCCCGTGCCTTCCTTGACCCTGGAAGGTGCCACTCCCACTGTCCTTTCCTAA
TAAAATGAGGAAATTGCATCGCATTGTCTGAGTAGGTGTCATTCTATTCTGGGGGGTGGGGTGGGGCAGG
ACAGCAAGGGGGAGGATTGGGAAGACAATAGCAGGCATGCTGGGGATGCGGTGGGCTCTATGGCTTCTGA
GGCGGAAAGAACCAGCTGGGGCTCTAGGGGGTATCCCC
[124 nt withheld, positions 2629-2752]
C
[91 nt withheld, positions 2754-2844]
A
[49 nt withheld, positions 2846-2894]
CCTTTGACGTTGGAGTCCACGTTCTTT
[37 nt withheld, positions 2922-2958]
ACCCTATCTCGGTCTATTCTTTTGATTTATAAGGGATTTTGCCGATTTCGGCCTATTGGTTAAAAAATGA
GCTGATTTAACAAAAATTTAACGCGAATTAATTCTGTGGAATGTGTGTCAGTTAGGGTGTGGAAAGTCCC
CAGGCTCCCCAGCAGGCAGAAGTATGCAAAGCATGCATCTCAATTAGTCAGCAACCAGGTGTGGAAAGTC
CCCAGGCTCCCCAGCAGGCAGAAGTATGCAAAGCATGCATCTCAATTAGTCAGCAACCATAGTCCCGCCC
CTAACTCCGCCCATCCCGCCCCTAACTCCGCCCAGTTCCGCCCATTCTCCGCCCCATGGCTGACTAATTT
TTTTTATTTATGCAGAGGCCGAGGCCGCCTCTGCCTCTGAGCTATTCCAGAAGTAGTGAGGAGGCTTTTT
TGGAGGCCTAGGCTTTTGCAAAAAGCTCCCGGGAGCTTGTATATCCATTTTCGGATCTGATCAAGAGACA
GGATGAGGATCGTTTCGCATGATTGAACAAGATGGATTGCACGCAGGTTCTCCGGCCGCTTGGGTGGAGA
GGCTATTCGGCTATGACTGGGCACAACAGACAATCGGCTGCTCTGATGCCGCCGTGTTCCGGCTGTCAGC
GCAGGGGCGCCCGGTTCTTTTTGTCAAGACCGACCTGTCCGGTGCCCTGAATGAACTGCAGGACGAGGCA
GCGCGGCTATCGTGGCTGGCCACGACGGGCGTTCCTTGCGCAGCTGTGCTCGACGTTGTCACTGAAGCGG
GAAGGGACTGGCTGCTATTGGGCGAAGTGCCGGGGCAGGATCTCCTGTCATCTCACCTTGCTCCTGCCGA
GAAAGTATCCATCATGGCTGATGCAATGCGGCGGCTGCATACGCTTGATCCGGCTACCTGCCCATTCGAC
CACCAAGCGAAACATCGCATCGAGCGAGCACGTACTCGGATGGAAGCCGGTCTTGTCGATCAGGATGATC
TGGACGAAGAGCATCAGGGGCTCGCGCCAGCCGAACTGTTCGCCAGGCTCAAGGCGCGCATGCCCGACGG
CGAGGATCTCGTCGTGACCCATGGCGATGCCTGCTTGCCGAATATCATGGTGGAAAATGGCCGCTTTTCT
GGATTCATCGACTGTGGCCGGCTGGGTGTGGCGGACCGCTATCAGGACATAGCGTTGGCTACCCGTGATA
TTGCTGAAGAGCTTGGCGGCGAATGGGCTGACCGCTTCCTCGTGCTTTACGGTATCGCCGCTCCCGATTC
GCAGCGCATCGCCTTCTATCGCCTTCTTGACGAGTTCTTCTGAGCGGGACTCTGGGGTTCGAAATGACCG
ACCAAGCGACGCCCAACCTGCCATCACGAGATTTCGATTCCACCGCCGCCTTCTATGAAAGGTTGGGCTT
CGGAATCGTTTTCCGGGACGCCGGCTGGATGATCCTCCAGCGCGGGGATCTCATGCTGGAGTTCTTCGCC
CACCCCAACTTGTTTATTGCAGCTTATAATGGTTACAAATAAAGCAATAGCATCACAAATTTCACAAATA
AAGCATTTTTTTCACTGCATTCTAGTTGTGGTTTGTCCAAACTCATCAATGTATCTTATCATGTCTGTAT
ACCGTCGACCTCTAGCTAGAGCTTGGCGTAATCATGGTCATAGCTGTTTCCTGTGTGAAATTGTTATCCG
CTCACAATTCCACACAACATACGAGCCGGAAGCATAAAGTGTAAAGCCTGGGGTGCCTAATGAGTGAGCT
AACTCACATTAATTGCGTTGCGCTCACTGCCCGCTTTCCAGTCGGGAAACCTGTCGTGCCAGCTGCATTA
ATGAATCGGCCAACGCGCGGGGAGAGGCGGTTTGCGTATTGGGCGCTCTTCCGCTTCCTCGCTCACTGAC
TCGCTGCGCTCGGTCGTTCGGCTGCGGCGAGCGGTATCAGCTCACTCAAAGGCGGTAATACGGTTATCCA
CAGAATCAGGGGATAACGCAGGAAAGAACATGTGAGCAAAAGGCCAGCAAAAGGCCAGGAACCGTAAAAA
GGCCGCGTTGCTGGCGTTTTTCCATAGGCTCCGCCCCCCTGACGAGCATCACAAAAATCGACGCTCAAGT
CAGAGGTGGCGAAACCCGACAGGACTATAAAGATACCAGGCGTTTCCCCCTGGAAGCTCCCTCGTGCGCT
CTCCTGTTCCGACCCTGCCGCTTACCGGATACCTGTCCGCCTTTCTCCCTTCGGGAAGCGTGGCGCTTTC
TCATAGCTCACGCTGTAGGTATCTCAGTTCGGTGTAGGTCGTTCGCTCCAAGCTGGGCTGTGTGCACGAA
CCCCCCGTTCAGCCCGACCGCTGCGCCTTATCCGGTAACTATCGTCTTGAGTCCAACCCGGTAAGACACG
ACTTATCGCCACTGGCAGCAGCCACTGGTAACAGGATTAGCAGAGCGAGGTATGTAGGCGGTGCTACAGA
GTTCTTGAAGTGGTGGCCTAACTACGGCTACACTAGAAGAACAGTATTTGGTATCTGCGCTCTGCTGAAG
CCAGTTACCTTCGGAAAAAGAGTTGGTAGCTCTTGATCCGGCAAACAAACCACCGCTGGTAGCGGTGGTT
TTTTTGTTTGCAAGCAGCAGATTACGCGCAGAAAAAAAGGATCTCAAGAAGATCCTTTGATCTTTTCTAC
GGGGTCTGACGCTCAGTGGAACGAAAACTCACGTTAAGGGATTTTGGTCATGAGATTATCAAAAAGGATC
TTCACCTAGATCCTTTTAAATTAAAAATGAAGTTTTAAATCAATCTAAAGTATATATGAGTAAACTTGGT
CTGACAGTTACCAATGCTTAATCAGTGAGGCACCTATCTCAGCGATCTGTCTATTTCGTTCATCCATAGT
TGCCTGACTCCCCGTCGTGTAGATAACTACGATACGGGAGGGCTTACCATCTGGCCCCAGTGCTGCAATG
ATACCGCGAGACCCACGCTCACCGGCTCCAGATTTATCAGCAATAAACCAGCCAGCCGGAAGGGCCGAGC
GCAGAAGTGGTCCTGCAACTTTATCCGCCTCCATCCAGTCTATTAATTGTTGCCGGGAAGCTAGAGTAAG
TAGTTCGCCAGTTAATAGTTTGCGCAACGTTGTTGCCATTGCTACAGGCATCGTGGTGTCACGCTCGTCG
TTTGGTATGGCTTCATTCAGCTCCGGTTCCCAACGATCAAGGCGAGTTACATGATCCCCCATGTTGTGCA
AAAAAGCGGTTAGCTCCTTCGGTCCTCCGATCGTTGTCAGAAGTAAGTTGGCCGCAGTGTTATCACTCAT
GGTTATGGCAGCACTGCATAATTCTCTTACTGTCATGCCATCCGTAAGATGCTTTTCTGTGACTGGTGAG
TACTCAACCAAGTCATTCTGAGAATAGTGTATGCGGCGACCGAGTTGCTCTTGCCCGGCGTCAATACGGG
ATAATACCGCGCCACATAGCAGAACTTTAAAAGTGCTCATCATTGGAAAACGTTCTTCGGGGCGAAAACT
CTCAAGGATCTTACCGCTGTTGAGATCCAGTTCGATGTAACCCACTCGTGCACCCAACTGATCTTCAGCA
TCTTTTACTTTCACCAGCGTTTCTGGGTGAGCAAAAACAGGAAGGCAAAATGCCGCAAAAAAGGGAATAA
GGGCGACACGGAAATGTTGAATACTCATACTCTTCCTTTTTCAATATTATTGAAGCATTTATCAGGGTTA
TTGTCTCATGAGCGGATACATATTTGAATGTATTTAGAAAAATAAACAAATAGGGGTTCCGCGCACATTT
CCCCGAAAAGT
